Addgene plasmid #186206: pAAV-TetO(3G)-WPRE
Purpose: (Empty Backbone) tTA dependent gene expression vector
Depositing lab: Naoshige Uchida. Depositing organization: Harvard University. Publication: A gradual temporal shift of dopamine responses mirrors the progression of temporal difference error in machine learning. Amo R, Matias S, Yamanaka A, Tanaka KF, Uchida N, Watabe-Uchida M. Nat Neurosci. 2022 Aug;25(8):1082-1092. doi: 10.1038/s41593-022-01109-2. Epub 2022 Jul 7. PubMed 35798979.
Backbone
  Vector backbone: pAAV-TetO(3G)-GCaMP6
  Backbone manufacturer: Akihiro Yamanaka
  Backbone size (bp): 6197
  Modifications to backbone: GCaMP6 between EcoRI and BglII site (blunted) is replaced with WPRE
  Vector type: AAV
  Promoter: TetO(3G)
Growth in bacteria
  Bacterial resistance: Ampicillin, 100 μg/mL
  Growth temperature: 37°C
  Growth strain: NEB Stable
  Copy number: Unknown
Gene/Insert
  Cloning method: Restriction Enzyme
  Sequencing primers: 5′ CCTCTGCTAACCATGTTCATGC; 3′ CCACCAGCCTTGTCCTAATA
Resource information
  A portion of this plasmid was derived from a plasmid made by: WPRE: From Karl Deisseroth through Addgene (#20298)
Terms and licenses: Academic/Nonprofit Terms; Industry Terms: Not Available to Industry
Depositor comments: Please visit https://www.biorxiv.org/content/10.1101/2020.10.04.325324v1 for bioRxiv preprint.
How to cite: pAAV-TetO(3G)-WPRE was a gift from Naoshige Uchida (Addgene plasmid # 186206 ; http://n2t.net/addgene:186206 ; RRID:Addgene_186206)
