[The description below was written by a language model from this plasmid's Addgene catalogue record and pLannotate feature annotations shown in this document.]
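Description:
pAAV-TetO(3G)-WPRE is an empty adeno-associated virus transfer plasmid for building tetracycline-transactivator (tTA)-dependent expression cassettes. It was derived from pAAV-TetO(3G)-GCaMP6 by removing the GCaMP6 coding sequence between the EcoRI and blunted BglII sites and putting a WPRE in its place, so it carries no transgene of its own. The sequenced record is 5,082 nt. The 6,197 bp listed in the catalogue is given as the backbone size and appears to refer to the parental GCaMP6 plasmid.

Between the AAV2 inverted terminal repeats, which direct replication and packaging of the intervening DNA into AAV particles, the cassette runs from a third-generation Tet-responsive promoter (TRE3G) through a rabbit β-globin intron, which generally improves expression by supplying a spliced transcript. A short region containing a T7 promoter and a single annotated loxP site follows, then the WPRE (which enhances post-transcriptional expression) and a human growth hormone polyadenylation signal. A gene of interest is presumably inserted by restriction cloning between the intron and the WPRE, although the record does not list the available sites. With only one loxP annotated, no Cre-dependent arrangement is evident, and the site is likely a remnant of earlier cloning. The left ITR is detected only as short fragments, while the right ITR is annotated in full. This may reflect the difficulty of sequencing ITRs or a partial deletion.

The bacterial backbone provides a high-copy ColE1/pUC-type origin, an f1 origin, and ampicillin resistance (bla), along with small bom and rop remnants. A recombination-deficient strain is specified for propagation, consistent with the instability of ITRs. Because TRE3G is essentially silent without a transactivator, payloads cloned here are expressed only in cells that supply tTA, for example from a transgenic driver line or a co-delivered virus, and this expression can be regulated with doxycycline. The associated publication concerns dopamine signalling in the brain.
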