Features (pLannotate 1.2.2; 16 found; start..end, strand, type, name):
     22..49      +  repeat_region  AAV2 ITR (fragment): inverted terminal repeat of adeno-associated virus serotype 2 inverted
     78..96      +  repeat_region  AAV2 ITR (fragment): inverted terminal repeat of adeno-associated virus serotype 2 inverted
    151..524     +  promoter       TRE3G promoter: 3rd-generation Tet-responsive promoter that can be activated by binding of Tet-On® 3G
    538..1110    +  intron         β-globin intron: intron from rabbit β-globin gene
   1165..1183    +  promoter       T7 promoter: promoter for bacteriophage T7 RNA polymerase
   1188..1221    +  protein_bind   loxP: Cre-mediated recombination occurs in the 8-bp core sequence (GCATACAT). Cre recombinase
   1239..1827    +  misc_feature   WPRE: woodchuck hepatitis virus posttranscriptional regulatory element
   1839..2315    +  polyA_signal   hGH poly(A) signal: human growth hormone polyadenylation signal
   2355..2495    +  repeat_region  AAV2 ITR: inverted terminal repeat of adeno-associated virus serotype 2 inverted
   2500..2551    -  misc_feature   bom (fragment): basis of mobility region from pBR322
   2570..3025    +  rep_origin     f1 ori (sequence partly withheld): f1 bacteriophage origin of replication; arrow indicates direction of (+) strand synthesis
   3026..3075    -  misc_feature   bom (fragment): basis of mobility region from pBR322
   3177..3212    -  CDS            rop (fragment): Rop protein, which maintains plasmids at low copy number; rop
   3307..3411    +  promoter       AmpR promoter: bla
   3412..4272    +  CDS            AmpR: β-lactamase; bla; confers resistance to ampicillin, carbenicillin, and related antibiotics
   4443..5031    +  rep_origin     ori: high-copy-number ColE1/pMB1/pBR322/pUC origin of replication
>Addgene plasmid #186206 | pAAV-TetO(3G)-WPRE | addgene full sequence | sequence record 365743 | Addgene NGS Result
GCTCACATGTCCTGCAGGCAGCTGCGCGCTCGCTCGCTCACTGAGGCCGCCCGGGCGTCGGGCGACCTTT
GGTCGCCCGGCCTCAGTGAGCGAGCGCGCAGAGAGGGAGTGGCCAACTCCATCACTAGGGGTTCCTGCGG
CCGCACGCGTTTTACTCCCTATCAGTGATAGAGAACGTATGAAGAGTTTACTCCCTATCAGTGATAGAGA
ACGTATGCAGACTTTACTCCCTATCAGTGATAGAGAACGTATAAGGAGTTTACTCCCTATCAGTGATAGA
GAACGTATGACCAGTTTACTCCCTATCAGTGATAGAGAACGTATCTACAGTTTACTCCCTATCAGTGATA
GAGAACGTATATCCAGTTTACTCCCTATCAGTGATAGAGAACGTATGTCGAGGTAGGCGTGTACGGTGGG
CGCCTATAAAAGCAGAGCTCGTTTAGTGAACCGTCAGATCGCCTGGAGCAATTCCACAACACTTTTGTCT
TATACCAACTTTCCGTACCACTTCCTACCCTCGTTGAGAACTTCAGGGTGAGTTTGGGGACCCTTGATTG
TTCTTTCTTTTTCGCTATTGTAAAATTCATGTTATATGGAGGGGGCAAAGTTTTCAGGGTGTTGTTTAGA
ATGGGAAGATGTCCCTTGTATCACCATGGACCCTCATGATAATTTTGTTTCTTTCACTTTCTACTCTGTT
GACAACCATTGTCTCCTCTTATTTTCTTTTCATTTTCTGTAACTTTTTCGTTAAACTTTAGCTTGCATTT
GTAACGAATTTTTAAATTCACTTTTGTTTATTTGTCAGATTGTAAGTACTTTCTCTAATCACTTTTTTTT
CAAGGCAATCAGGGTATATTATATTGTACTTCAGCACAGTTTTAGAGAACAATTGTTATAATTAAATGAT
AAGGTAGAATATTTCTGCATATAAATTCTGGCTGGCGTGGAAATATTCTTATTGGTAGAAACAACTACAT
CCTGGTCATCATCCTGCCTTTCTCCTTATGGTTACAATGATATACACTGTTTGAGATGAGGATAAAATAC
TCTGAGTCCAAACCGGGCCCCTCTGCTAACCATGTTCATGCCTTCTTCTTTTTCCTACAGCTCCTGGGCA
ACGTGCTGGTTATTGTGCTGTCTCATCATTTTGGCAAAGAATTGTAATACGACTCACTATAGGGCGAATA
ACTTCGTATAGCATACATTATACGAAGTTATTGTCGACTGAATTCGATAATCAACCTCTGGATTACAAAA
TTTGTGAAAGATTGACTGGTATTCTTAACTATGTTGCTCCTTTTACGCTATGTGGATACGCTGCTTTAAT
GCCTTTGTATCATGCTATTGCTTCCCGTATGGCTTTCATTTTCTCCTCCTTGTATAAATCCTGGTTGCTG
TCTCTTTATGAGGAGTTGTGGCCCGTTGTCAGGCAACGTGGCGTGGTGTGCACTGTGTTTGCTGACGCAA
CCCCCACTGGTTGGGGCATTGCCACCACCTGTCAGCTCCTTTCCGGGACTTTCGCTTTCCCCCTCCCTAT
TGCCACGGCGGAACTCATCGCCGCCTGCCTTGCCCGCTGCTGGACAGGGGCTCGGCTGTTGGGCACTGAC
AATTCCGTGGTGTTGTCGGGGAAATCATCGTCCTTTCCTTGGCTGCTCGCCTATGTTGCCACCTGGATTC
TGCGCGGGACGTCCTTCTGCTACGTCCCTTCGGCCCTCAATCCAGCGGACCTTCCTTCCCGCGGCCTGCT
GCCGGCTCTGCGGCCTCTTCCGCGTCTTCGCCTTCGCCCTCAGACGAGTCGGATCTCCCTTTGGGCCGCC
TCCCCGCATCGGATCTACGGGTGGCATCCCTGTGACCCCTCCCCAGTGCCTCTCCTGGCCCTGGAAGTTG
CCACTCCAGTGCCCACCAGCCTTGTCCTAATAAAATTAAGTTGCATCATTTTGTCTGACTAGGTGTCCTT
CTATAATATTATGGGGTGGAGGGGGGTGGTATGGAGCAAGGGGCAAGTTGGGAAGACAACCTGTAGGGCC
TGCGGGGTCTATTGGGAACCAAGCTGGAGTGCAGTGGCACAATCTTGGCTCACTGCAATCTCCGCCTCCT
GGGTTCAAGCGATTCTCCTGCCTCAGCCTCCCGAGTTGTTGGGATTCCAGGCATGCATGACCAGGCTCAG
CTAATTTTTGTTTTTTTGGTAGAGACGGGGTTTCACCATATTGGCCAGGCTGGTCTCCAACTCCTAATCT
CAGGTGATCTACCCACCTTGGCCTCCCAAATTGCTGGGATTACAGGCGTGAACCACTGCTCCCTTCCCTG
TCCTTCTGATTTTGTAGGTAACCACGTGCGGACCGAGCGGCCGCAGGAACCCCTAGTGATGGAGTTGGCC
ACTCCCTCTCTGCGCGCTCGCTCGCTCACTGAGGCCGGGCGACCAAAGGTCGCCCGACGCCCGGGCTTTG
CCCGGGCGGCCTCAGTGAGCGAGCGAGCGCGCAGCTGCCTGCAGGGGCGCCTGATGCGGTATTTTCTCCT
TACGCATCTGTGCGGTATTTCACACCGCATA
[95 nt withheld, positions 2552-2646]
T
[46 nt withheld, positions 2648-2693]
C
[141 nt withheld, positions 2695-2835]
CCTTTGACGTTGGAGTCCACGTTCTTT
[37 nt withheld, positions 2863-2899]
ACTCTATCTCGGGCTATTCTTTTGATTTATAAGGGATTTTGCCGATTTCGGTCTATTGGTTAAAAAATGA
GCTGATTTAACAAAAATTTAACGCGAATTTTAACAAAATATTAACGTTTACAATTTTATGGTGCACTCTC
AGTACAATCTGCTCTGATGCCGCATAGTTAAGCCAGCCCCGACACCCGCCAACACCCGCTGACGCGCCCT
GACGGGCTTGTCTGCTCCCGGCATCCGCTTACAGACAAGCTGTGACCGTCTCCGGGAGCTGCATGTGTCA
GAGGTTTTCACCGTCATCACCGAAACGCGCGAGACGAAAGGGCCTCGTGATACGCCTATTTTTATAGGTT
AATGTCATGATAATAATGGTTTCTTAGACGTCAGGTGGCACTTTTCGGGGAAATGTGCGCGGAACCCCTA
TTTGTTTATTTTTCTAAATACATTCAAATATGTATCCGCTCATGAGACAATAACCCTGATAAATGCTTCA
ATAATATTGAAAAAGGAAGAGTATGAGTATTCAACATTTCCGTGTCGCCCTTATTCCCTTTTTTGCGGCA
TTTTGCCTTCCTGTTTTTGCTCACCCAGAAACGCTGGTGAAAGTAAAAGATGCTGAAGATCAGTTGGGTG
CACGAGTGGGTTACATCGAACTGGATCTCAACAGCGGTAAGATCCTTGAGAGTTTTCGCCCCGAAGAACG
TTTTCCAATGATGAGCACTTTTAAAGTTCTGCTATGTGGCGCGGTATTATCCCGTATTGACGCCGGGCAA
GAGCAACTCGGTCGCCGCATACACTATTCTCAGAATGACTTGGTTGAGTACTCACCAGTCACAGAAAAGC
ATCTTACGGATGGCATGACAGTAAGAGAATTATGCAGTGCTGCCATAACCATGAGTGATAACACTGCGGC
CAACTTACTTCTGACAACGATCGGAGGACCGAAGGAGCTAACCGCTTTTTTGCACAACATGGGGGATCAT
GTAACTCGCCTTGATCGTTGGGAACCGGAGCTGAATGAAGCCATACCAAACGACGAGCGTGACACCACGA
TGCCTGTAGCAATGGCAACAACGTTGCGCAAACTATTAACTGGCGAACTACTTACTCTAGCTTCCCGGCA
ACAATTAATAGACTGGATGGAGGCGGATAAAGTTGCAGGACCACTTCTGCGCTCGGCCCTTCCGGCTGGC
TGGTTTATTGCTGATAAATCTGGAGCCGGTGAGCGTGGGTCTCGCGGTATCATTGCAGCACTGGGGCCAG
ATGGTAAGCCCTCCCGTATCGTAGTTATCTACACGACGGGGAGTCAGGCAACTATGGATGAACGAAATAG
ACAGATCGCTGAGATAGGTGCCTCACTGATTAAGCATTGGTAACTGTCAGACCAAGTTTACTCATATATA
CTTTAGATTGATTTAAAACTTCATTTTTAATTTAAAAGGATCTAGGTGAAGATCCTTTTTGATAATCTCA
TGACCAAAATCCCTTAACGTGAGTTTTCGTTCCACTGAGCGTCAGACCCCGTAGAAAAGATCAAAGGATC
TTCTTGAGATCCTTTTTTTCTGCGCGTAATCTGCTGCTTGCAAACAAAAAAACCACCGCTACCAGCGGTG
GTTTGTTTGCCGGATCAAGAGCTACCAACTCTTTTTCCGAAGGTAACTGGCTTCAGCAGAGCGCAGATAC
CAAATACTGTTCTTCTAGTGTAGCCGTAGTTAGGCCACCACTTCAAGAACTCTGTAGCACCGCCTACATA
CCTCGCTCTGCTAATCCTGTTACCAGTGGCTGCTGCCAGTGGCGATAAGTCGTGTCTTACCGGGTTGGAC
TCAAGACGATAGTTACCGGATAAGGCGCAGCGGTCGGGCTGAACGGGGGGTTCGTGCACACAGCCCAGCT
TGGAGCGAACGACCTACACCGAACTGAGATACCTACAGCGTGAGCTATGAGAAAGCGCCACGCTTCCCGA
AGGGAGAAAGGCGGACAGGTATCCGGTAAGCGGCAGGGTCGGAACAGGAGAGCGCACGAGGGAGCTTCCA
GGGGGAAACGCCTGGTATCTTTATAGTCCTGTCGGGTTTCGCCACCTCTGACTTGAGCGTCGATTTTTGT
GATGCTCGTCAGGGGGGCGGAGCCTATGGAAAAACGCCAGCAACGCGGCCTTTTTACGGTTCCTGGCCTT
TTGCTGGCCTTTT
